Addgene plasmid #144350: TFORF2725
Purpose: Lentiviral vector for overexpressing transcription factor ORFs with unique 24-bp barcodes. Barcodes facilitate identification of transcription factors in pooled screens.
Depositing lab: Feng Zhang. Depositing organization: Broad Institute. Publication: A transcription factor atlas of directed differentiation. Joung J, Ma S, Tay T, Geiger-Schuller KR, Kirchgatterer PC, Verdine VK, Guo B, Arias-Garcia MA, Allen WE, Singh A, Kuksenko O, Abudayyeh OO, Gootenberg JS, Fu Z, Macrae RK, Buenrostro JD, Regev A, Zhang F. Cell. 2023 Jan 5;186(1):209-229.e26. doi: 10.1016/j.cell.2022.11.026. PubMed 36608654.
Backbone
  Vector backbone: pLX_TRC317
  Backbone manufacturer: Broad Institute Genetic Perturbation Platform
  Backbone size w/o insert (bp): 8264
  Vector type: Mammalian Expression, Lentiviral
  Selectable markers: Puromycin
Growth in bacteria
  Bacterial resistance: Ampicillin, 100 μg/mL
  Growth temperature: 37°C
  Growth strain: NEB Stable
  Copy number: High Copy
Gene/Insert
  Gene/Insert name: ZNF74
  Species: H. sapiens (human)
  Insert size (bp): 638
  Entrez Gene: ZNF74 (a.k.a. Cos52, ZNF520, Zfp520)
  Promoter: EF1a
  Cloning method: Unknown
  Sequencing primers: 5′ GGGTGGAGACTGAAGTTAGGCCAG; 3′ CACATAGCGTAAAAGGAGCAACATAG
Terms and licenses: Academic/Nonprofit Terms; Industry Terms: Not Available to Industry
Depositor comments: NM_001256523,ENST00000403682 . The transcription factor ORF portion of this plasmid was synthesized by Genewiz. Please test multiple small colonies in case of plasmid recombination. To make this collection available in a timely manner, a portion of this collection was not fully sequenced by Addgene. If an Addgene verified full plasmid sequence is not available, please contact us prior to placing an order to request the full sequence.
How to cite: TFORF2725 was a gift from Feng Zhang (Addgene plasmid # 144350 ; http://n2t.net/addgene:144350 ; RRID:Addgene_144350)
