[The description below was written by a language model from this plasmid's Addgene catalogue record and pLannotate feature annotations shown in this document.]
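Description:
TFORF2725 is a lentiviral mammalian expression plasmid built on the pLX_TRC317 backbone and carrying a human ZNF74 open reading frame, one member of a large barcoded transcription factor ORF collection. It is propagated in E. coli through a high-copy ColE1/pUC-type origin with ampicillin selection (AmpR under its own bla promoter). An f1 origin and remnants of a lacZα/lac promoter cloning region flanked by T7 and T3 promoters also sit in the bacterial portion. The depositor notes that the plasmid can recombine, as is common for LTR-containing vectors. The sequenced record is 8,902 nt, consistent with the stated backbone and insert sizes.

The viral portion has a third-generation, self-inactivating layout. An RSV promoter drives a truncated HIV-1 5' LTR, followed by the Ψ packaging signal with a partial gag sequence, the RRE for Rev-dependent export of the genomic RNA, a cPPT/CTS, and a ΔU3 3' LTR followed by an SV40 poly(A) signal. Between the LTRs are two cassettes. An SV40 early promoter/origin segment precedes the puromycin N-acetyltransferase gene, allowing selection of transduced cells. Downstream, the EF-1α promoter drives the ZNF74 ORF, which the comments tie to a specific short transcript isoform and describe as synthesized. A WPRE after the ORF enhances transcript expression.

According to the record, each ORF in the collection is paired with a unique 24-bp barcode, although the feature table does not annotate it. A short U6 promoter fragment is annotated between the ORF and the WPRE, and its role is not stated. The construct is intended for ZNF74 overexpression, particularly in pooled screens where the barcodes identify which transcription factor each cell received.
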