Features (pLannotate 1.2.2; 31 found; start..end, strand, type, name):
      5..231     +  promoter       RSV promoter: Rous sarcoma virus enhancer/promoter
    232..412     +  LTR            5' LTR (truncated): truncated 5' long terminal repeat (LTR) from HIV-1
    459..584     +  misc_feature   HIV-1 Ψ: packaging signal of human immunodeficiency virus type 1
    568..931     +  CDS            HIV-1 gag (fragment): gag protein from human immunodeficiency virus 1; gag
   1077..1310    +  misc_feature   RRE: The Rev response element (RRE) of HIV-1 allows for Rev-dependent mRNA export from the nucleus to the cytoplasm.
   1687..1713    +  CDS            Rev (fragment): human immunodeficiency virus 1 (HIV-1) Rev protein; rev; enhances nuclear export of unspliced and incompletely spliced viral mRNAs
   1720..1743    +  promoter       SV40 promoter (fragment): SV40 early promoter
   1744..1815    +  promoter       SV40 promoter (fragment): SV40 enhancer and early promoter
   1839..1974    +  rep_origin     SV40 ori: SV40 origin of replication
   2020..2616    +  CDS            PuroR (fragment): puromycin N-acetyltransferase; pac from Streptomyces; confers resistance to puromycin
   2665..2782    +  misc_feature   cPPT/CTS: central polypurine tract and central termination sequence of HIV-1
   2847..2913    +  CDS            small t antigen (fragment): SV40 (simian virus 40) small t antigen
   2920..4098    +  promoter       EF-1α promoter: strong constitutive promoter for human elongation factor EF-1α
   4125..4649    +  CDS            ZNF74 (fragment): ZNF74_HUMAN - Also known as ZNF520. Experimental evidence at protein level: Swiss-Prot protein existence level 1. May play a role in RNA metabolism. From Homo sapiens (Human).
   4664..4717    +  promoter       U6 promoter (fragment): RNA polymerase III promoter for human U6 snRNA
   4759..5347    +  misc_feature   WPRE: woodchuck hepatitis virus posttranscriptional regulatory element
   5398..5417    +  misc_feature   cPPT/CTS (fragment): central polypurine tract and central termination sequence of HIV-1
   5419..5652    +  LTR            3' LTR (ΔU3): self-inactivating 3' long terminal repeat (LTR) from HIV-1
   5730..5851    +  polyA_signal   SV40 poly(A) signal: SV40 polyadenylation signal
   5891..6026    +  rep_origin     SV40 ori: SV40 origin of replication
   6047..6065    -  promoter       T7 promoter: promoter for bacteriophage T7 RNA polymerase
   6073..6228    +  CDS            lacZα (fragment): LacZα fragment of β-galactosidase; lacZ fragment
   6233..6661    +  rep_origin     f1 ori (sequence partly withheld): f1 bacteriophage origin of replication; arrow indicates direction of (+) strand synthesis
   6714..6818    +  promoter       AmpR promoter: bla
   6819..7679    +  CDS            AmpR: β-lactamase; bla; confers resistance to ampicillin, carbenicillin, and related antibiotics
   7850..8438    +  rep_origin     ori: high-copy-number ColE1/pMB1/pBR322/pUC origin of replication
   8621..8713    +  CDS            lacI (fragment): lac repressor; lacI; The lac repressor binds to the lac operator to inhibit transcription in E. coli. This inhibition can be relieved by adding lactose or isopropyl-β-D-thiogalactopyranoside (IPTG).
   8726..8747    +  protein_bind   CAP binding site: CAP binding activates transcription in the presence of cAMP. E. coli catabolite activator protein
   8762..8792    +  promoter       lac promoter: promoter for the E. coli lac operon
   8800..8816    +  protein_bind   lac operator: The lac repressor binds to the lac operator to inhibit transcription in E. coli. This inhibition can be relieved by adding lactose or isopropyl-β-D-thiogalactopyranoside (IPTG). lac repressor encoded by lacI
   8861..8879    +  promoter       T3 promoter: promoter for bacteriophage T3 RNA polymerase
>Addgene plasmid #144350 | TFORF2725 | addgene full sequence | sequence record 404188 | Addgene NGS Result
TTAATGTAGTCTTATGCAATACTCTTGTAGTCTTGCAACATGGTAACGATGAGTTAGCAACATGCCTTAC
AAGGAGAGAAAAAGCACCGTGCATGCCGATTGGTGGAAGTAAGGTGGTACGATCGTGCCTTATTAGGAAG
GCAACAGACGGGTCTGACATGGATTGGACGAACCACTGAATTGCCGCATTGCAGAGATATTGTATTTAAG
TGCCTAGCTCGATACATAAACGGGTCTCTCTGGTTAGACCAGATCTGAGCCTGGGAGCTCTCTGGCTAAC
TAGGGAACCCACTGCTTAAGCCTCAATAAAGCTTGCCTTGAGTGCTTCAAGTAGTGTGTGCCCGTCTGTT
GTGTGACTCTGGTAACTAGAGATCCCTCAGACCCTTTTAGTCAGTGTGGAAAATCTCTAGCAGTGGCGCC
CGAACAGGGACTTGAAAGCGAAAGGGAAACCAGAGGAGCTCTCTCGACGCAGGACTCGGCTTGCTGAAGC
GCGCACGGCAAGAGGCGAGGGGCGGCGACTGGTGAGTACGCCAAAAATTTTGACTAGCGGAGGCTAGAAG
GAGAGAGATGGGTGCGAGAGCGTCAGTATTAAGCGGGGGAGAATTAGATCGCGATGGGAAAAAATTCGGT
TAAGGCCAGGGGGAAAGAAAAAATATAAATTAAAACATATAGTATGGGCAAGCAGGGAGCTAGAACGATT
CGCAGTTAATCCTGGCCTGTTAGAAACATCAGAAGGCTGTAGACAAATACTGGGACAGCTACAACCATCC
CTTCAGACAGGATCAGAAGAACTTAGATCATTATATAATACAGTAGCAACCCTCTATTGTGTGCATCAAA
GGATAGAGATAAAAGACACCAAGGAAGCTTTAGACAAGATAGAGGAAGAGCAAAACAAAAGTAAGACCAC
CGCACAGCAAGCGGCCGCTGATCTTCAGACCTGGAGGAGGAGATATGAGGGACAATTGGAGAAGTGAATT
ATATAAATATAAAGTAGTAAAAATTGAACCATTAGGAGTAGCACCCACCAAGGCAAAGAGAAGAGTGGTG
CAGAGAGAAAAAAGAGCAGTGGGAATAGGAGCTTTGTTCCTTGGGTTCTTGGGAGCAGCAGGAAGCACTA
TGGGCGCAGCGTCAATGACGCTGACGGTACAGGCCAGACAATTATTGTCTGGTATAGTGCAGCAGCAGAA
CAATTTGCTGAGGGCTATTGAGGCGCAACAGCATCTGTTGCAACTCACAGTCTGGGGCATCAAGCAGCTC
CAGGCAAGAATCCTGGCTGTGGAAAGATACCTAAAGGATCAACAGCTCCTGGGGATTTGGGGTTGCTCTG
GAAAACTCATTTGCACCACTGCTGTGCCTTGGAATGCTAGTTGGAGTAATAAATCTCTGGAACAGATTTG
GAATCACACGACCTGGATGGAGTGGGACAGAGAAATTAACAATTACACAAGCTTAATACACTCCTTAATT
GAAGAATCGCAAAACCAGCAAGAAAAGAATGAACAAGAATTATTGGAATTAGATAAATGGGCAAGTTTGT
GGAATTGGTTTAACATAACAAATTGGCTGTGGTATATAAAATTATTCATAATGATAGTAGGAGGCTTGGT
AGGTTTAAGAATAGTTTTTGCTGTACTTTCTATAGTGAATAGAGTTAGGCAGGGATATTCACCATTATCG
TTTCAGACCCACCTCCCAACCCCGAGGGGACCCATGCATTGCATCTCAATTAGTCAGCAACCAGGTGTGG
AAAGTCCCCAGGCTCCCCAGCAGGCAGAAGTATGCAAAGCATGCGTCTCAATTAGTCAGCAACCATAGTC
CCGCCCCTAACTCCGCCCATCCCGCCCCTAACTCCGCCCAGTTCCGCCCATTCTCCGCCCCATGGCTGAC
TAATTTTTTTTATTTATGCAGAGGCCGAGGCCGCCTCGGCCTCTGAGCTATTCCAGAAGTAGTGAGGAGG
CTTTTTTGGAGGCCTAGGCTTTTGCAAAAAGCTTTCTAGAGGTACCACCGGAGCTTACCATGACCGAGTA
CAAGCCCACGGTGCGCCTCGCCACCCGCGACGACGTCCCCAGGGCCGTACGCACCCTCGCCGCCGCGTTC
GCCGACTACCCCGCCACGCGCCACACCGTCGATCCGGACCGCCACATCGAGCGGGTCACCGAGCTGCAAG
AACTCTTCCTCACGCGCGTCGGGCTCGACATCGGCAAGGTGTGGGTCGCGGACGACGGCGCCGCCGTGGC
GGTCTGGACCACGCCGGAGAGCGTCGAAGCGGGGGCGGTGTTCGCCGAGATCGGCCCGCGCATGGCCGAG
TTGAGCGGTTCCCGGCTGGCCGCGCAGCAACAGATGGAAGGCCTCCTGGCGCCGCACCGGCCCAAGGAGC
CCGCGTGGTTCCTGGCCACCGTCGGCGTCTCGCCCGACCACCAGGGCAAGGGTCTGGGCAGCGCCGTCGT
GCTCCCCGGAGTGGAGGCGGCCGAGCGCGCCGGGGTGCCCGCCTTCCTGGAGACCTCCGCGCCCCGCAAC
CTCCCCTTCTACGAGCGGCTCGGCTTCACCGTCACCGCCGACGTCGAGGTGCCCGAAGGACCGCGCACCT
GGTGCATGACCCGCAAGCCCGGTGCCAGTTAACGAATTCTAGATCTTGAGACAAATGGCAGTATTCATCC
ACAATTTTAAAAGAAAAGGGGGGATTGGGGGGTACAGTGCAGGGGAAAGAATAGTAGACATAATAGCAAC
AGACATACAAACTAAAGAATTACAAAAACAAATTACAAAAATTCAAAATTTTCGGGTTTATTACAGGGAC
AGCAGAGATCCACTTTGGCGCCGGCTCGAGGCCTGCAGGTGCAAAGATGGATAAAGTTTTAAACAGAGAG
GAATCTTTGCAGCTAATGGACCTTCTAGGTCTTGAAAGGAGTGGGAATTGGCTCCGGTGCCCGTCAGTGG
GCAGAGCGCACATCGCCCACAGTCCCCGAGAAGTTGGGGGGAGGGGTCGGCAATTGAACCGGTGCCTAGA
GAAGGTGGCGCGGGGTAAACTGGGAAAGTGATGTCGTGTACTGGCTCCGCCTTTTTCCCGAGGGTGGGGG
AGAACCGTATATAAGTGCAGTAGTCGCCGTGAACGTTCTTTTTCGCAACGGGTTTGCCGCCAGAACACAG
GTAAGTGCCGTGTGTGGTTCCCGCGGGCCTGGCCTCTTTACGGGTTATGGCCCTTGCGTGCCTTGAATTA
CTTCCACCTGGCTGCAGTACGTGATTCTTGATCCCGAGCTTCGGGTTGGAAGTGGGTGGGAGAGTTCGAG
GCCTTGCGCTTAAGGAGCCCCTTCGCCTCGTGCTTGAGTTGAGGCCTGGCCTGGGCGCTGGGGCCGCCGC
GTGCGAATCTGGTGGCACCTTCGCGCCTGTCTCGCTGCTTTCGATAAGTCTCTAGCCATTTAAAATTTTT
GATGACCTGCTGCGACGCTTTTTTTCTGGCAAGATAGTCTTGTAAATGCGGGCCAAGATCTGCACACTGG
TATTTCGGTTTTTGGGGCCGCGGGCGGCGACGGGGCCCGTGCGTCCCAGCGCACATGTTCGGCGAGGCGG
GGCCTGCGAGCGCGGCCACCGAGAATCGGACGGGGGTAGTCTCAAGCTGGCCGGCCTGCTCTGGTGCCTG
GCCTCGCGCCGCCGTGTATCGCCCCGCCCTGGGCGGCAAGGCTGGCCCGGTCGGCACCAGTTGCGTGAGC
GGAAAGATGGCCGCTTCCCGGCCCTGCTGCAGGGAGCTCAAAATGGAGGACGCGGCGCTCGGGAGAGCGG
GCGGGTGAGTCACCCACACAAAGGAAAAGGGCCTTTCCGTCCTCAGCCGTCGCTTCATGTGACTCCACGG
AGTACCGGGCGCCGTCCAGGCACCTCGATTAGTTCTCGAGCTTTTGGAGTACGTCGTCTTTAGGTTGGGG
GGAGGGGTTTTATGCGATGGAGTTTCCCCACACTGAGTGGGTGGAGACTGAAGTTAGGCCAGCTTGGCAC
TTGATGTAATTCTCCTTGGAATTTGCCCTTTTTGAGTTTGGATCTTGGTTCATTCTCAAGCCTCAGACAG
TGGTTCAAAGTTTTTTTCTTCCATTTCAGGTGTCGTGAGGCTAGCACCGCCACCATGGAGATCCCTGCCC
CGGAGCCCGAGAAGACAGGAATCGGTGAGTTTCAAGGATGTGGCTGTGGACTTCACCCAGGAGGAGTGGG
GTCAACTAGACTCCCCTCAGAGGGCCTTGTACCGGGATGTGATGTTGGAGAACTACCAGAACCTTCTTGC
CCTAGGACCTCCACTGCACAAGCCAGATGTGATCTCTCATCTGGAACGAGGCGAGGAGCCATGGAGCATG
CAGAGGGAAGTCCCCAGAGGGCCCTGTCCAGAATGGGAGCTGAAGGCGGTGCCCTCTCAACAGCAGGGCA
TTTGCAAAGAAGAACCGGCCCAGGAGCCCATCATGGAGCGGCCCCTCGGCGGGGCGCAGGCGTGGGGGCG
CCAGGCAGGTGCTCTGCAGAGGAGTCAGGCTGCGCCCTGGGCGCCCGCACCTGCCATGGTCTGGGACGTC
CCTGTAGAGGAATTCCCCCTCAGGTGTCCCCTCTTCGCCCAGCAACGCGTTCCCGAGGGGGGACCCTTGC
TGGACACACGCAAGAACGTCCAGGCCACTAGTAATGAACTAGTCCGTAACTTGAAAGTATTTCGATTTCT
TGGCTTTATATATCTTGTGGAAAGGACGAATAGATAGAAAGTGCTACTTATCAACGCGTTAAGTCGACAA
TCAACCTCTGGATTACAAAATTTGTGAAAGATTGACTGGTATTCTTAACTATGTTGCTCCTTTTACGCTA
TGTGGATACGCTGCTTTAATGCCTTTGTATCATGCTATTGCTTCCCGTATGGCTTTCATTTTCTCCTCCT
TGTATAAATCCTGGTTGCTGTCTCTTTATGAGGAGTTGTGGCCCGTTGTCAGGCAACGTGGCGTGGTGTG
CACTGTGTTTGCTGACGCAACCCCCACTGGTTGGGGCATTGCCACCACCTGTCAGCTCCTTTCCGGGACT
TTCGCTTTCCCCCTCCCTATTGCCACGGCGGAACTCATCGCCGCCTGCCTTGCCCGCTGCTGGACAGGGG
CTCGGCTGTTGGGCACTGACAATTCCGTGGTGTTGTCGGGGAAATCATCGTCCTTTCCTTGGCTGCTCGC
CTGTGTTGCCACCTGGATTCTGCGCGGGACGTCCTTCTGCTACGTCCCTTCGGCCCTCAATCCAGCGGAC
CTTCCTTCCCGCGGCCTGCTGCCGGCTCTGCGGCCTCTTCCGCGTCTTCGCCTTCGCCCTCAGACGAGTC
GGATCTCCCTTTGGGCCGCCTCCCCGCGTCGACTTTAAGACCAATGACTTACAAGGCAGCTGTAGATCTT
AGCCACTTTTTAAAAGAAAAGGGGGGACTGGAAGGGCTAATTCACTCCCAACGAAGACAAGATCTGCTTT
TTGCTTGTACTGGGTCTCTCTGGTTAGACCAGATCTGAGCCTGGGAGCTCTCTGGCTAACTAGGGAACCC
ACTGCTTAAGCCTCAATAAAGCTTGCCTTGAGTGCTTCAAGTAGTGTGTGCCCGTCTGTTGTGTGACTCT
GGTAACTAGAGATCCCTCAGACCCTTTTAGTCAGTGTGGAAAATCTCTAGCAGTACGTATAGTAGTTCAT
GTCATCTTATTATTCAGTATTTATAACTTGCAAAGAAATGAATATCAGAGAGTGAGAGGAACTTGTTTAT
TGCAGCTTATAATGGTTACAAATAAAGCAATAGCATCACAAATTTCACAAATAAAGCATTTTTTTCACTG
CATTCTAGTTGTGGTTTGTCCAAACTCATCAATGTATCTTATCATGTCTGGCTCTAGCTATCCCGCCCCT
AACTCCGCCCATCCCGCCCCTAACTCCGCCCAGTTCCGCCCATTCTCCGCCCCATGGCTGACTAATTTTT
TTTATTTATGCAGAGGCCGAGGCCGCCTCGGCCTCTGAGCTATTCCAGAAGTAGTGAGGAGGCTTTTTTG
GAGGCCTAGGGACGTACCCAATTCGCCCTATAGTGAGTCGTATTACGCGCGCTCACTGGCCGTCGTTTTA
CAACGTCGTGACTGGGAAAACCCTGGCGTTACCCAACTTAATCGCCTTGCAGCACATCCCCCTTTCGCCA
GCTGGCGTAATAGCGAAGAGGCCCGCACCGATCGCCCTTCCCAACAGTTGCGCAGCCTGAATGGCGAATG
GG
[124 nt withheld, positions 6233-6356]
C
[91 nt withheld, positions 6358-6448]
A
[49 nt withheld, positions 6450-6498]
CCTTTGACGTTGGAGTCCACGTTCTTT
[37 nt withheld, positions 6526-6562]
ACCCTATCTCGGTCTATTCTTTTGATTTATAAGGGATTTTGCCGATTTCGGCCTATTGGTTAAAAAATGA
GCTGATTTAACAAAAATTTAACGCGAATTTTAACAAAATATTAACGCTTACAATTTAGGTGGCACTTTTC
GGGGAAATGTGCGCGGAACCCCTATTTGTTTATTTTTCTAAATACATTCAAATATGTATCCGCTCATGAG
ACAATAACCCTGATAAATGCTTCAATAATATTGAAAAAGGAAGAGTATGAGTATTCAACATTTCCGTGTC
GCCCTTATTCCCTTTTTTGCGGCATTTTGCCTTCCTGTTTTTGCTCACCCAGAAACGCTGGTGAAAGTAA
AAGATGCTGAAGATCAGTTGGGTGCACGAGTGGGTTACATCGAACTGGATCTCAACAGCGGTAAGATCCT
TGAGAGTTTTCGCCCCGAAGAACGTTTTCCAATGATGAGCACTTTTAAAGTTCTGCTATGTGGCGCGGTA
TTATCCCGTATTGACGCCGGGCAAGAGCAACTCGGTCGCCGCATACACTATTCTCAGAATGACTTGGTTG
AGTACTCACCAGTCACAGAAAAGCATCTTACGGATGGCATGACAGTAAGAGAATTATGCAGTGCTGCCAT
AACCATGAGTGATAACACTGCGGCCAACTTACTTCTGACAACGATCGGAGGACCGAAGGAGCTAACCGCT
TTTTTGCACAACATGGGGGATCATGTAACTCGCCTTGATCGTTGGGAACCGGAGCTGAATGAAGCCATAC
CAAACGACGAGCGTGACACCACGATGCCTGTAGCAATGGCAACAACGTTGCGCAAACTATTAACTGGCGA
ACTACTTACTCTAGCTTCCCGGCAACAATTAATAGACTGGATGGAGGCGGATAAAGTTGCAGGACCACTT
CTGCGCTCGGCCCTTCCGGCTGGCTGGTTTATTGCTGATAAATCTGGAGCCGGTGAGCGTGGGTCTCGCG
GTATCATTGCAGCACTGGGGCCAGATGGTAAGCCCTCCCGTATCGTAGTTATCTACACGACGGGGAGTCA
GGCAACTATGGATGAACGAAATAGACAGATCGCTGAGATAGGTGCCTCACTGATTAAGCATTGGTAACTG
TCAGACCAAGTTTACTCATATATACTTTAGATTGATTTAAAACTTCATTTTTAATTTAAAAGGATCTAGG
TGAAGATCCTTTTTGATAATCTCATGACCAAAATCCCTTAACGTGAGTTTTCGTTCCACTGAGCGTCAGA
CCCCGTAGAAAAGATCAAAGGATCTTCTTGAGATCCTTTTTTTCTGCGCGTAATCTGCTGCTTGCAAACA
AAAAAACCACCGCTACCAGCGGTGGTTTGTTTGCCGGATCAAGAGCTACCAACTCTTTTTCCGAAGGTAA
CTGGCTTCAGCAGAGCGCAGATACCAAATACTGTTCTTCTAGTGTAGCCGTAGTTAGGCCACCACTTCAA
GAACTCTGTAGCACCGCCTACATACCTCGCTCTGCTAATCCTGTTACCAGTGGCTGCTGCCAGTGGCGAT
AAGTCGTGTCTTACCGGGTTGGACTCAAGACGATAGTTACCGGATAAGGCGCAGCGGTCGGGCTGAACGG
GGGGTTCGTGCACACAGCCCAGCTTGGAGCGAACGACCTACACCGAACTGAGATACCTACAGCGTGAGCT
ATGAGAAAGCGCCACGCTTCCCGAAGGGAGAAAGGCGGACAGGTATCCGGTAAGCGGCAGGGTCGGAACA
GGAGAGCGCACGAGGGAGCTTCCAGGGGGAAACGCCTGGTATCTTTATAGTCCTGTCGGGTTTCGCCACC
TCTGACTTGAGCGTCGATTTTTGTGATGCTCGTCAGGGGGGCGGAGCCTATGGAAAAACGCCAGCAACGC
GGCCTTTTTACGGTTCCTGGCCTTTTGCTGGCCTTTTGCTCACATGTTCTTTCCTGCGTTATCCCCTGAT
TCTGTGGATAACCGTATTACCGCCTTTGAGTGAGCTGATACCGCTCGCCGCAGCCGAACGACCGAGCGCA
GCGAGTCAGTGAGCGAGGAAGCGGAAGAGCGCCCAATACGCAAACCGCCTCTCCCCGCGCGTTGGCCGAT
TCATTAATGCAGCTGGCACGACAGGTTTCCCGACTGGAAAGCGGGCAGTGAGCGCAACGCAATTAATGTG
AGTTAGCTCACTCATTAGGCACCCCAGGCTTTACACTTTATGCTTCCGGCTCGTATGTTGTGTGGAATTG
TGAGCGGATAACAATTTCACACAGGAAACAGCTATGACCATGATTACGCCAAGCGCGCAATTAACCCTCA
CTAAAGGGAACAAAAGCTGGAGCTGCAAGC
