>Addgene plasmid #144350 | TFORF2725 | depositor partial sequence | sequence record 285165 | Insert
ACCGCCACCATGGAGATCCCTGCCCCGGAGCCCGAGAAGACAGGAATCGGTGAGTTTCAAGGATGTGGCT
GTGGACTTCACCCAGGAGGAGTGGGGTCAACTAGACTCCCCTCAGAGGGCCTTGTACCGGGATGTGATGT
TGGAGAACTACCAGAACCTTCTTGCCCTAGGACCTCCACTGCACAAGCCAGATGTGATCTCTCATCTGGA
ACGAGGCGAGGAGCCATGGAGCATGCAGAGGGAAGTCCCCAGAGGGCCCTGTCCAGAATGGGAGCTGAAG
GCGGTGCCCTCTCAACAGCAGGGCATTTGCAAAGAAGAACCGGCCCAGGAGCCCATCATGGAGCGGCCCC
TCGGCGGGGCGCAGGCGTGGGGGCGCCAGGCAGGTGCTCTGCAGAGGAGTCAGGCTGCGCCCTGGGCGCC
CGCACCTGCCATGGTCTGGGACGTCCCTGTAGAGGAATTCCCCCTCAGGTGTCCCCTCTTCGCCCAGCAA
CGCGTTCCCGAGGGGGGACCCTTGCTGGACACACGCAAGAACGTCCAGGCCACTAGTAATGAACTAGTCC
GTAACTTGAAAGTATTTCGATTTCTTGGCTTTATATATCTTGTGGAAAGGACGAATAGATAGAAAGTGCT
ACTTATCA
