>Addgene plasmid #144350 | TFORF2725 | depositor partial sequence | sequence record 285166 | Barcode
ATAGATAGAAAGTGCTACTTATCA
